Addgene plasmid #158114: pSpCas9_human_ADAR2_ccA
Purpose: deletion hADAR2
Depositing lab: Emanuela Felley-Bosco. Depositing organization: Zurich University Hospital. Publication: Heterogeneous RNA editing and influence of ADAR2 on mesothelioma chemoresistance and the tumor microenvironment. Hariharan A, Qi W, Rehrauer H, Wu L, Ronner M, Wipplinger M, Kresoja-Rakic J, Sun S, Oton-Gonzalez L, Sculco M, Serre-Beinier V, Meiller C, Blanquart C, Fonteneau JF, Vrugt B, Ruschoff JH, Opitz I, Jean D, de Perrot M, Felley-Bosco E. Mol Oncol. 2022 Dec;16(22):3949-3974. doi: 10.1002/1878-0261.13322. Epub 2022 Oct 31. PubMed 36221913.
Backbone
  Vector backbone: pSpCas9(BB)-2A-Puro PX459
  Backbone manufacturer: Addgene
  Backbone size w/o insert (bp): 9175
  Vector type: Mammalian Expression
  Selectable markers: Puromycin
Growth in bacteria
  Bacterial resistance: Ampicillin, 100 μg/mL
  Growth temperature: 37°C
  Growth strain: DH5alpha
  Copy number: Unknown
Gene/Insert
  Gene/Insert name: ADAR2
  gRNA/shRNA sequence: CACC G GATCTCATTCAGCTGCATCA
  Species: H. sapiens (human)
  GenBank ID: 104
  Entrez Gene: ADARB1 (a.k.a. ADAR2, DRABA2, DRADA2, NEDHYMS, RED1)
Terms and licenses: Academic/Nonprofit Terms; Industry Terms: Not Available to Industry
Depositor comments: Please visit https://doi.org/10.1101/2022.07.12.499727 for bioRxiv preprint.
How to cite: pSpCas9_human_ADAR2_ccA was a gift from Emanuela Felley-Bosco (Addgene plasmid # 158114 ; http://n2t.net/addgene:158114 ; RRID:Addgene_158114)
