[The description below was written by a language model from this plasmid's Addgene catalogue record and pLannotate feature annotations shown in this document.]
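Description:
pSpCas9_human_ADAR2_ccA is an all-in-one CRISPR/Cas9 mammalian expression plasmid built on the pSpCas9(BB)-2A-Puro (PX459) backbone and carrying a single guide RNA directed against human ADARB1, the gene encoding the RNA-editing enzyme ADAR2. The sequenced plasmid is about 9.2 kb. In bacteria it replicates from a high-copy ColE1/pUC-type origin and is selected with ampicillin through the β-lactamase gene. An f1 phage origin is also present, along with a single AAV2 inverted terminal repeat and short bom and rop fragments, which are annotated remnants in the backbone rather than functional parts of the design.

The payload consists of two expression units. A human U6 RNA polymerase III promoter drives the guide, with the ADAR2-specific spacer lying in the short unannotated gap between the promoter and the Streptococcus pyogenes gRNA scaffold. Downstream, a hybrid promoter made of the CMV enhancer, the chicken β-actin promoter and a hybrid intron drives S. pyogenes Cas9. The annotation tool splits Cas9 into contiguous N- and C-terminal portions, which together form one continuous coding sequence followed by a nucleoplasmin nuclear localisation signal. As the backbone name indicates, a 2A peptide links Cas9 to puromycin N-acetyltransferase, so both proteins come from one transcript, which ends at a bovine growth hormone polyadenylation signal. Transfected cells can therefore be enriched with puromycin.

The stated purpose is deletion of human ADAR2, and the associated study examined the influence of ADAR2 on mesothelioma. The "ccA" suffix may mark this as one of several guides, but the record does not say whether it is used alone or paired with a companion construct.
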