Features (pLannotate 1.2.2; 19 found; start..end, strand, type, name):
      1..241     +  promoter       U6 promoter: RNA polymerase III promoter for human U6 snRNA
    271..346     +  misc_RNA       gRNA scaffold: guide RNA scaffold for the Streptococcus pyogenes CRISPR/Cas9 system
    353..396     +  misc_RNA       gRNA scaffold (fragment): guide RNA scaffold for the Streptococcus pyogenes CRISPR/Cas9 system
    443..728     +  enhancer       CMV enhancer: human cytomegalovirus immediate early enhancer; contains an 18-bp deletion relative to the standard CMV enhancer
    730..1007    +  promoter       chicken β-actin promoter: No description available
   1008..1235    +  intron         hybrid intron: hybrid between chicken β-actin (CBA) and minute virus of mice (MMV) introns (Gray et al., 2011)
   1373..2974    +  CDS            Cas9(N): N-terminal portion of Streptococcus pyogenes Cas9 (Zetsche et al., 2015)
   2975..5473    +  CDS            Cas9(C): C-terminal portion of Streptococcus pyogenes Cas9 (Zetsche et al., 2015)
   5474..5521    +  CDS            nucleoplasmin NLS: bipartite nuclear localization signal from nucleoplasmin
   5591..6190    +  CDS            PuroR (fragment): puromycin N-acetyltransferase; pac from Streptomyces; confers resistance to puromycin
   6224..6335    +  polyA_signal   bGH poly(A) signal: bovine growth hormone polyadenylation signal
   6440..6580    +  repeat_region  AAV2 ITR: inverted terminal repeat of adeno-associated virus serotype 2 inverted
   6585..6636    -  misc_feature   bom (fragment): basis of mobility region from pBR322
   6655..7110    +  rep_origin     f1 ori (sequence partly withheld): f1 bacteriophage origin of replication; arrow indicates direction of (+) strand synthesis
   7111..7160    -  misc_feature   bom (fragment): basis of mobility region from pBR322
   7262..7297    -  CDS            rop (fragment): Rop protein, which maintains plasmids at low copy number; rop
   7392..7496    +  promoter       AmpR promoter: bla
   7497..8357    +  CDS            AmpR: β-lactamase; bla; confers resistance to ampicillin, carbenicillin, and related antibiotics
   8528..9116    +  rep_origin     ori: high-copy-number ColE1/pMB1/pBR322/pUC origin of replication
>Addgene plasmid #158114 | pSpCas9_human_ADAR2_ccA | addgene full sequence | sequence record 309402 | Addgene NGS Result
GAGGGCCTATTTCCCATGATTCCTTCATATTTGCATATACGATACAAGGCTGTTAGAGAGATAATTGGAA
TTAATTTGACTGTAAACACAAAGATATTAGTACAAAATACGTGACGTAGAAAGTAATAATTTCTTGGGTA
GTTTGCAGTTTTAAAATTATGTTTTAAAATGGACTATCATATGCTTACCGTAACTTGAAAGTATTTCGAT
TTCTTGGCTTTATATATCTTGTGGAAAGGACGAAACACCGGATCTCATTCAGCTGCATCAGTTTTAGAGC
TAGAAATAGCAAGTTAAAATAAGGCTAGTCCGTTATCAACTTGAAAAAGTGGCACCGAGTCGGTGCTTTT
TTGTTTTAGAGCTAGAAATAGCAAGTTAAAATAAGGCTAGTCCGTTTTTAGCGCGTGCGCCAATTCTGCA
GACAAATGGCTCTAGAGGTACCCGTTACATAACTTACGGTAAATGGCCCGCCTGGCTGACCGCCCAACGA
CCCCCGCCCATTGACGTCAATAGTAACGCCAATAGGGACTTTCCATTGACGTCAATGGGTGGAGTATTTA
CGGTAAACTGCCCACTTGGCAGTACATCAAGTGTATCATATGCCAAGTACGCCCCCTATTGACGTCAATG
ACGGTAAATGGCCCGCCTGGCATTGTGCCCAGTACATGACCTTATGGGACTTTCCTACTTGGCAGTACAT
CTACGTATTAGTCATCGCTATTACCATGGTCGAGGTGAGCCCCACGTTCTGCTTCACTCTCCCCATCTCC
CCCCCCTCCCCACCCCCAATTTTGTATTTATTTATTTTTTAATTATTTTGTGCAGCGATGGGGGCGGGGG
GGGGGGGGGGGSGCGCGCCRGGGGGGGGGGGGGGGGGSGGGGGGSGGGGSGGGGSGRGGCGGAGAGGTGC
GGCGGCAGCCAATCAGAGCGGCGCGCTCCGAAAGTTTCCTTTTATGGCGAGGCGGCGGCGGCGGCGGCCC
TATAAAAAGCGAAGCGCGCGGCGGGCGGGAGTCGCTGCGCGCTGCCTTCGCCCCGTGCCCCGCTCCGCCG
CCGCCTCGCGCCGCCCGCCCCGGCTCTGACTGACCGCGTTACTCCCACAGGTGAGCGGGCGGGACGGCCC
TTCTCCTCCGGGCTGTAATTAGCTGAGCAAGAGGTAAGGGTTTAAGGGATGGTTGGTTGGTGGGGTATTA
ATGTTTAATTACCTGGAGCACCTGCCTGAAATCACTTTTTTTCAGGTTGGACCGGTGCCACCATGGACTA
TAAGGACCACGACGGAGACTACAAGGATCATGATATTGATTACAAAGACGATGACGATAAGATGGCCCCA
AAGAAGAAGCGGAAGGTCGGTATCCACGGAGTCCCAGCAGCCGACAAGAAGTACAGCATCGGCCTGGACA
TCGGCACCAACTCTGTGGGCTGGGCCGTGATCACCGACGAGTACAAGGTGCCCAGCAAGAAATTCAAGGT
GCTGGGCAACACCGACCGGCACAGCATCAAGAAGAACCTGATCGGAGCCCTGCTGTTCGACAGCGGCGAA
ACAGCCGAGGCCACCCGGCTGAAGAGAACCGCCAGAAGAAGATACACCAGACGGAAGAACCGGATCTGCT
ATCTGCAAGAGATCTTCAGCAACGAGATGGCCAAGGTGGACGACAGCTTCTTCCACAGACTGGAAGAGTC
CTTCCTGGTGGAAGAGGATAAGAAGCACGAGCGGCACCCCATCTTCGGCAACATCGTGGACGAGGTGGCC
TACCACGAGAAGTACCCCACCATCTACCACCTGAGAAAGAAACTGGTGGACAGCACCGACAAGGCCGACC
TGCGGCTGATCTATCTGGCCCTGGCCCACATGATCAAGTTCCGGGGCCACTTCCTGATCGAGGGCGACCT
GAACCCCGACAACAGCGACGTGGACAAGCTGTTCATCCAGCTGGTGCAGACCTACAACCAGCTGTTCGAG
GAAAACCCCATCAACGCCAGCGGCGTGGACGCCAAGGCCATCCTGTCTGCCAGACTGAGCAAGAGCAGAC
GGCTGGAAAATCTGATCGCCCAGCTGCCCGGCGAGAAGAAGAATGGCCTGTTCGGAAACCTGATTGCCCT
GAGCCTGGGCCTGACCCCCAACTTCAAGAGCAACTTCGACCTGGCCGAGGATGCCAAACTGCAGCTGAGC
AAGGACACCTACGACGACGACCTGGACAACCTGCTGGCCCAGATCGGCGACCAGTACGCCGACCTGTTTC
TGGCCGCCAAGAACCTGTCCGACGCCATCCTGCTGAGCGACATCCTGAGAGTGAACACCGAGATCACCAA
GGCCCCCCTGAGCGCCTCTATGATCAAGAGATACGACGAGCACCACCAGGACCTGACCCTGCTGAAAGCT
CTCGTGCGGCAGCAGCTGCCTGAGAAGTACAAAGAGATTTTCTTCGACCAGAGCAAGAACGGCTACGCCG
GCTACATTGACGGCGGAGCCAGCCAGGAAGAGTTCTACAAGTTCATCAAGCCCATCCTGGAAAAGATGGA
CGGCACCGAGGAACTGCTCGTGAAGCTGAACAGAGAGGACCTGCTGCGGAAGCAGCGGACCTTCGACAAC
GGCAGCATCCCCCACCAGATCCACCTGGGAGAGCTGCACGCCATTCTGCGGCGGCAGGAAGATTTTTACC
CATTCCTGAAGGACAACCGGGAAAAGATCGAGAAGATCCTGACCTTCCGCATCCCCTACTACGTGGGCCC
TCTGGCCAGGGGAAACAGCAGATTCGCCTGGATGACCAGAAAGAGCGAGGAAACCATCACCCCCTGGAAC
TTCGAGGAAGTGGTGGACAAGGGCGCTTCCGCCCAGAGCTTCATCGAGCGGATGACCAACTTCGATAAGA
ACCTGCCCAACGAGAAGGTGCTGCCCAAGCACAGCCTGCTGTACGAGTACTTCACCGTGTATAACGAGCT
GACCAAAGTGAAATACGTGACCGAGGGAATGAGAAAGCCCGCCTTCCTGAGCGGCGAGCAGAAAAAGGCC
ATCGTGGACCTGCTGTTCAAGACCAACCGGAAAGTGACCGTGAAGCAGCTGAAAGAGGACTACTTCAAGA
AAATCGAGTGCTTCGACTCCGTGGAAATCTCCGGCGTGGAAGATCGGTTCAACGCCTCCCTGGGCACATA
CCACGATCTGCTGAAAATTATCAAGGACAAGGACTTCCTGGACAATGAGGAAAACGAGGACATTCTGGAA
GATATCGTGCTGACCCTGACACTGTTTGAGGACAGAGAGATGATCGAGGAACGGCTGAAAACCTATGCCC
ACCTGTTCGACGACAAAGTGATGAAGCAGCTGAAGCGGCGGAGATACACCGGCTGGGGCAGGCTGAGCCG
GAAGCTGATCAACGGCATCCGGGACAAGCAGTCCGGCAAGACAATCCTGGATTTCCTGAAGTCCGACGGC
TTCGCCAACAGAAACTTCATGCAGCTGATCCACGACGACAGCCTGACCTTTAAAGAGGACATCCAGAAAG
CCCAGGTGTCCGGCCAGGGCGATAGCCTGCACGAGCACATTGCCAATCTGGCCGGCAGCCCCGCCATTAA
GAAGGGCATCCTGCAGACAGTGAAGGTGGTGGACGAGCTCGTGAAAGTGATGGGCCGGCACAAGCCCGAG
AACATCGTGATCGAAATGGCCAGAGAGAACCAGACCACCCAGAAGGGACAGAAGAACAGCCGCGAGAGAA
TGAAGCGGATCGAAGAGGGCATCAAAGAGCTGGGCAGCCAGATCCTGAAAGAACACCCCGTGGAAAACAC
CCAGCTGCAGAACGAGAAGCTGTACCTGTACTACCTGCAGAATGGGCGGGATATGTACGTGGACCAGGAA
CTGGACATCAACCGGCTGTCCGACTACGATGTGGACCATATCGTGCCTCAGAGCTTTCTGAAGGACGACT
CCATCGACAACAAGGTGCTGACCAGAAGCGACAAGAACCGGGGCAAGAGCGACAACGTGCCCTCCGAAGA
GGTCGTGAAGAAGATGAAGAACTACTGGCGGCAGCTGCTGAACGCCAAGCTGATTACCCAGAGAAAGTTC
GACAATCTGACCAAGGCCGAGAGAGGCGGCCTGAGCGAACTGGATAAGGCCGGCTTCATCAAGAGACAGC
TGGTGGAAACCCGGCAGATCACAAAGCACGTGGCACAGATCCTGGACTCCCGGATGAACACTAAGTACGA
CGAGAATGACAAGCTGATCCGGGAAGTGAAAGTGATCACCCTGAAGTCCAAGCTGGTGTCCGATTTCCGG
AAGGATTTCCAGTTTTACAAAGTGCGCGAGATCAACAACTACCACCACGCCCACGACGCCTACCTGAACG
CCGTCGTGGGAACCGCCCTGATCAAAAAGTACCCTAAGCTGGAAAGCGAGTTCGTGTACGGCGACTACAA
GGTGTACGACGTGCGGAAGATGATCGCCAAGAGCGAGCAGGAAATCGGCAAGGCTACCGCCAAGTACTTC
TTCTACAGCAACATCATGAACTTTTTCAAGACCGAGATTACCCTGGCCAACGGCGAGATCCGGAAGCGGC
CTCTGATCGAGACAAACGGCGAAACCGGGGAGATCGTGTGGGATAAGGGCCGGGATTTTGCCACCGTGCG
GAAAGTGCTGAGCATGCCCCAAGTGAATATCGTGAAAAAGACCGAGGTGCAGACAGGCGGCTTCAGCAAA
GAGTCTATCCTGCCCAAGAGGAACAGCGATAAGCTGATCGCCAGAAAGAAGGACTGGGACCCTAAGAAGT
ACGGCGGCTTCGACAGCCCCACCGTGGCCTATTCTGTGCTGGTGGTGGCCAAAGTGGAAAAGGGCAAGTC
CAAGAAACTGAAGAGTGTGAAAGAGCTGCTGGGGATCACCATCATGGAAAGAAGCAGCTTCGAGAAGAAT
CCCATCGACTTTCTGGAAGCCAAGGGCTACAAAGAAGTGAAAAAGGACCTGATCATCAAGCTGCCTAAGT
ACTCCCTGTTCGAGCTGGAAAACGGCCGGAAGAGAATGCTGGCCTCTGCCGGCGAACTGCAGAAGGGAAA
CGAACTGGCCCTGCCCTCCAAATATGTGAACTTCCTGTACCTGGCCAGCCACTATGAGAAGCTGAAGGGC
TCCCCCGAGGATAATGAGCAGAAACAGCTGTTTGTGGAACAGCACAAGCACTACCTGGACGAGATCATCG
AGCAGATCAGCGAGTTCTCCAAGAGAGTGATCCTGGCCGACGCTAATCTGGACAAAGTGCTGTCCGCCTA
CAACAAGCACCGGGATAAGCCCATCAGAGAGCAGGCCGAGAATATCATCCACCTGTTTACCCTGACCAAT
CTGGGAGCCCCTGCCGCCTTCAAGTACTTTGACACCACCATCGACCGGAAGAGGTACACCAGCACCAAAG
AGGTGCTGGACGCCACCCTGATCCACCAGAGCATCACCGGCCTGTACGAGACACGGATCGACCTGTCTCA
GCTGGGAGGCGACAAAAGGCCGGCGGCCACGAAAAAGGCCGGCCAGGCAAAAAAGAAAAAGGAATTCGGC
AGTGGAGAGGGCAGAGGAAGTCTGCTAACATGCGGTGACGTCGAGGAGAATCCTGGCCCAATGACCGAGT
ACAAGCCCACGGTGCGCCTCGCCACCCGCGACGACGTCCCCAGGGCCGTACGCACCCTCGCCGCCGCGTT
CGCCGACTACCCCGCCACGCGCCACACCGTCGATCCGGACCGCCACATCGAGCGGGTCACCGAGCTGCAA
GAACTCTTCCTCACGCGCGTCGGGCTCGACATCGGCAAGGTGTGGGTCGCGGACGACGGCGCCGCGGTGG
CGGTCTGGACCACGCCGGAGAGCGTCGAAGCGGGGGCGGTGTTCGCCGAGATCGGCCCGCGCATGGCCGA
GTTGAGCGGTTCCCGGCTGGCCGCGCAGCAACAGATGGAAGGCCTCCTGGCGCCGCACCGGCCCAAGGAG
CCCGCGTGGTTCCTGGCCACCGTCGGCGTCTCGCCCGACCACCAGGGCAAGGGTCTGGGCAGCGCCGTCG
TGCTCCCCGGAGTGGAGGCGGCCGAGCGCGCCGGGGTGCCCGCCTTCCTGGAGACCTCCGCGCCCCACAA
CCTCCCCTTCTACGAGCGGCTCGGCTTCACCGTCACCGCCGACGTCGAGGTGCCCGAAGGACCGCGCACC
TGGTGCATGACCCGCAAGCCCGGTGCCTGAGAATTCTAACTAGAGCTCGCTGATCAGCCTCGACTGTGCC
TTCTAGTTGCCAGCCATCTGTTGTTTGCCCCTCCCCCGTGCCTTCCTTGACCCTGGAAGGTGCCACTCCC
ACTGTCCTTTCCTAATAAAATGAGGAAATTGCATCGCATTGTCTGAGTAGGTGTCATTCTATTCTGGGGG
GTGGGGTGGGGCAGGACAGCAAGGGGGAGGATTGGGAAGAGAATAGCAGGCATGCTGGGGAGCGGCCGCA
GGAACCCCTAGTGATGGAGTTGGCCACTCCCTCTCTGCGCGCTCGCTCGCTCACTGAGGCCGGGCGACCA
AAGGTCGCCCGACGCCCGGGCTTTGCCCGGGCGGCCTCAGTGAGCGAGCGAGCGCGCAGCTGCCTGCAGG
GGCGCCTGATGCGGTATTTTCTCCTTACGCATCTGTGCGGTATTTCACACCGCATA
[95 nt withheld, positions 6637-6731]
T
[46 nt withheld, positions 6733-6778]
C
[141 nt withheld, positions 6780-6920]
CCTTTGACGTTGGAGTCCACGTTCTTT
[37 nt withheld, positions 6948-6984]
ACTCTATCTCGGGCTATTCTTTTGATTTATAAGGGATTTTGCCGATTTCGGTCTATTGGTTAAAAAATGA
GCTGATTTAACAAAAATTTAACGCGAATTTTAACAAAATATTAACGTTTACAATTTTATGGTGCACTCTC
AGTACAATCTGCTCTGATGCCGCATAGTTAAGCCAGCCCCGACACCCGCCAACACCCGCTGACGCGCCCT
GACGGGCTTGTCTGCTCCCGGCATCCGCTTACAGACAAGCTGTGACCGTCTCCGGGAGCTGCATGTGTCA
GAGGTTTTCACCGTCATCACCGAAACGCGCGAGACGAAAGGGCCTCGTGATACGCCTATTTTTATAGGTT
AATGTCATGATAATAATGGTTTCTTAGACGTCAGGTGGCACTTTTCGGGGAAATGTGCGCGGAACCCCTA
TTTGTTTATTTTTCTAAATACATTCAAATATGTATCCGCTCATGAGACAATAACCCTGATAAATGCTTCA
ATAATATTGAAAAAGGAAGAGTATGAGTATTCAACATTTCCGTGTCGCCCTTATTCCCTTTTTTGCGGCA
TTTTGCCTTCCTGTTTTTGCTCACCCAGAAACGCTGGTGAAAGTAAAAGATGCTGAAGATCAGTTGGGTG
CACGAGTGGGTTACATCGAACTGGATCTCAACAGCGGTAAGATCCTTGAGAGTTTTCGCCCCGAAGAACG
TTTTCCAATGATGAGCACTTTTAAAGTTCTGCTATGTGGCGCGGTATTATCCCGTATTGACGCCGGGCAA
GAGCAACTCGGTCGCCGCATACACTATTCTCAGAATGACTTGGTTGAGTACTCACCAGTCACAGAAAAGC
ATCTTACGGATGGCATGACAGTAAGAGAATTATGCAGTGCTGCCATAACCATGAGTGATAACACTGCGGC
CAACTTACTTCTGACAACGATCGGAGGACCGAAGGAGCTAACCGCTTTTTTGCACAACATGGGGGATCAT
GTAACTCGCCTTGATCGTTGGGAACCGGAGCTGAATGAAGCCATACCAAACGACGAGCGTGACACCACGA
TGCCTGTAGCAATGGCAACAACGTTGCGCAAACTATTAACTGGCGAACTACTTACTCTAGCTTCCCGGCA
ACAATTAATAGACTGGATGGAGGCGGATAAAGTTGCAGGACCACTTCTGCGCTCGGCCCTTCCGGCTGGC
TGGTTTATTGCTGATAAATCTGGAGCCGGTGAGCGTGGAAGCCGCGGTATCATTGCAGCACTGGGGCCAG
ATGGTAAGCCCTCCCGTATCGTAGTTATCTACACGACGGGGAGTCAGGCAACTATGGATGAACGAAATAG
ACAGATCGCTGAGATAGGTGCCTCACTGATTAAGCATTGGTAACTGTCAGACCAAGTTTACTCATATATA
CTTTAGATTGATTTAAAACTTCATTTTTAATTTAAAAGGATCTAGGTGAAGATCCTTTTTGATAATCTCA
TGACCAAAATCCCTTAACGTGAGTTTTCGTTCCACTGAGCGTCAGACCCCGTAGAAAAGATCAAAGGATC
TTCTTGAGATCCTTTTTTTCTGCGCGTAATCTGCTGCTTGCAAACAAAAAAACCACCGCTACCAGCGGTG
GTTTGTTTGCCGGATCAAGAGCTACCAACTCTTTTTCCGAAGGTAACTGGCTTCAGCAGAGCGCAGATAC
CAAATACTGTTCTTCTAGTGTAGCCGTAGTTAGGCCACCACTTCAAGAACTCTGTAGCACCGCCTACATA
CCTCGCTCTGCTAATCCTGTTACCAGTGGCTGCTGCCAGTGGCGATAAGTCGTGTCTTACCGGGTTGGAC
TCAAGACGATAGTTACCGGATAAGGCGCAGCGGTCGGGCTGAACGGGGGGTTCGTGCACACAGCCCAGCT
TGGAGCGAACGACCTACACCGAACTGAGATACCTACAGCGTGAGCTATGAGAAAGCGCCACGCTTCCCGA
AGGGAGAAAGGCGGACAGGTATCCGGTAAGCGGCAGGGTCGGAACAGGAGAGCGCACGAGGGAGCTTCCA
GGGGGAAACGCCTGGTATCTTTATAGTCCTGTCGGGTTTCGCCACCTCTGACTTGAGCGTCGATTTTTGT
GATGCTCGTCAGGGGGGCGGAGCCTATGGAAAAACGCCAGCAACGCGGCCTTTTTACGGTTCCTGGCCTT
TTGCTGGCCTTTTGCTCACATGT
